Addgene plasmid #177711: LT2_14_GlyOx
Purpose: Plasmid for genome integration in X2 site expressing GlyRNA and OxPro (biosensors for glycolytic flux and oxidative stress)
Depositing lab: Lisbeth Olsson. Depositing organization: Chalmers University of Technology. Publication: Real-Time Monitoring of the Yeast Intracellular State During Bioprocesses With a Toolbox of Biosensors. Torello Pianale L, Rugbjerg P, Olsson L. Front Microbiol. 2022 Jan 7;12:802169. doi: 10.3389/fmicb.2021.802169. eCollection 2021. PubMed 35069506.
Backbone
  Vector backbone: Empty backbone
  Total vector size (bp): 6932
  Vector type: Yeast Expression ; Used as donor DNA in genome integration after linearisation with NotI
Growth in bacteria
  Bacterial resistance: Kanamycin, 50 μg/mL
  Growth temperature: 30°C
  Growth strain: DH5alpha
  Growth instructions: Grow bacteria at 30°C to reduce recombination events
  Copy number: High Copy
Gene/Insert 1
  Gene/Insert name: pTEFmut8-mTurquoise2-RNA_2.6--tCYC1
  Species: S. cerevisiae (budding yeast)
Gene/Insert 2
  Gene/Insert name: pTEFmut8-mCherry-tADH1
  Species: S. cerevisiae (budding yeast)
Gene/Insert 3
  Gene/Insert name: pTRX2_5xUAS-ymYPET-tCYC1
  Species: S. cerevisiae (budding yeast)
Resource information
  A portion of this plasmid was derived from a plasmid made by: Sequence for ymYPET obtained from Addgene plasmid #118455; Sequence for pTRX2_5xUAS amplified from Addgene plasmid #124708; Sequence for pTEFmut8 amplified from Addgene plasmid #124582; Sequence for RNA_2.6 obtained from Addgene plasmid #162800
Terms and licenses: Academic/Nonprofit Terms; Industry Terms: Not Available to Industry
How to cite: LT2_14_GlyOx was a gift from Lisbeth Olsson (Addgene plasmid # 177711 ; http://n2t.net/addgene:177711 ; RRID:Addgene_177711)
