[The description below was written by a language model from this plasmid's Addgene catalogue record and pLannotate feature annotations shown in this document.]
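Description:
LT2_14_GlyOx is a 6.9 kb yeast integration donor plasmid carrying two fluorescent biosensors for Saccharomyces cerevisiae, one reporting glycolytic flux (GlyRNA) and one reporting oxidative stress (OxPro). It is maintained in E. coli through a high-copy ColE1/pUC-type origin and a kanamycin resistance gene. No yeast origin of replication or yeast selectable marker is annotated. This fits its recorded use: the plasmid is linearised with NotI and the released fragment serves as donor DNA for integration at the X2 genomic site. The homology arms that would direct this integration are not annotated in the feature table.

The payload consists of three expression cassettes in the same orientation. The first is the OxPro sensor, in which a TRX2 promoter engineered with five upstream activating sequence copies drives the yellow fluorescent protein ymYPET (annotated by similarity as mVenus), followed by a CYC1 terminator. The promoter itself is not picked up by the automated annotation but presumably lies in the unannotated region upstream of the coding sequence. The second is the GlyRNA sensor: the TEF1 promoter variant pTEFmut8 drives mTurquoise2, followed by the RNA_2.6 element and a CYC1 terminator. The annotation detects a fragment of the sTRSV hammerhead ribozyme in this region, which suggests a ribozyme-based RNA switch in the 3' untranslated region that modulates transcript stability and hence cyan fluorescence. The third cassette expresses mCherry from the same pTEFmut8 promoter with an ADH1 terminator, plausibly as a constitutive reference for normalising the mTurquoise2 signal, though the record does not say so. The construct belongs to a biosensor toolbox for real-time monitoring of the yeast intracellular state during bioprocesses.
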