Features (pLannotate 1.2.2; 13 found; start..end, strand, type, name):
    935..1651    +  CDS            mVenus: mVenus is a basic (constitutively fluorescent) yellow fluorescent protein published in 2006, derived from Aequorea victoria. It is reported to be a rapidly-maturing monomer with moderate acid sensitivity.
   1667..1687    +  misc_feature   MCS (fragment): pBluescript multiple cloning site
   1688..1922    +  terminator     CYC1 terminator (fragment): S. cerevisiae CYC1; transcription terminator for CYC1
   1956..2353    +  promoter       TEF1 promoter: S. cerevisiae TEF1; promoter for EF-1α
   2367..3083    +  CDS            mTurquoise2: mTurquoise2 is a basic (constitutively fluorescent) cyan fluorescent protein published in 2012, derived from Aequorea victoria. It is reported to be a rapidly-maturing monomer with very low acid sensitivity.
   3131..3147    +  misc_RNA       sTRSV HHRz (fragment): hammerhead ribozyme from the tobacco ringspot virus satellite RNA (Khvorova et al., 2003)
   3233..3253    +  misc_feature   MCS (fragment): pBluescript multiple cloning site
   3254..3488    +  terminator     CYC1 terminator (fragment): S. cerevisiae CYC1; transcription terminator for CYC1
   3522..3919    +  promoter       TEF1 promoter: S. cerevisiae TEF1; promoter for EF-1α
   3933..4642    +  CDS            mCherry (fragment): monomeric derivative of DsRed fluorescent protein (Shaner et al., 2004) mammalian codon-optimized
   4657..4844    +  terminator     ADH1 terminator: S. cerevisiae ADH1; transcription terminator for the S. cerevisiae alcohol dehydrogenase 1 (ADH1) gene
   5093..5908    -  CDS            KanR: aminoglycoside phosphotransferase; aph(3')-Ia; confers resistance to kanamycin in bacteria or G418 (Geneticin®) in eukaryotes
   6133..6721    +  rep_origin     ori: high-copy-number ColE1/pMB1/pBR322/pUC origin of replication
>Addgene plasmid #177711 | LT2_14_GlyOx | addgene full sequence | sequence record 378782 | Addgene NGS Result
CCCTGAATTCGCATCTAGACTGAACTGGCCGATAATTGCAGACGAACGAACGGAATGCGTGCGATCTTGA
GTGCCAGTGAATATTAAGTAATCATCAAAGTATATGTGTAATTGTTTATACTCTTAGTAAAGGATGCTCC
CTACAAGGTGGCTCTTTTCTTACTAAGCGCGTTCAGTTTCCAGCCAGCCGAAAGAGGGATATCAGCTTGA
GTGCCAGTGAATATTAAGTAATCATCAAAGTATATGTGTAATTGTTTATACTCTTAGTAAAGGATGCTCC
CTACAAGGTGGCTCTTTTCTTACTAAGCGCGTTCAGTTTCCAGCCAGCCGAAAGAGGGATATCAGACCTG
CACTCTTGAGTGCCAGTGAATATTAAGTAATCATCAAAGTATATGTGTAATTGTTTATACTCTTAGTAAA
GGATGCTCCCTACAAGGTGGCTCTTTTCTTACTAAGCGCGTTCAGTTTCCAGCCAGCCGAAAGAGGGATA
TCAGCTTGAGTGCCAGTGAATATTAAGTAATCATCAAAGTATATGTGTAATTGTTTATACTCTTAGTAAA
GGATGCTCCCTACAAGGTGGCTCTTTTCTTACTAAGCGCGTTCAGTTTCCAGCCAGCCGAAAGAGGGATA
TCAGATCTGTCATCTTGAGTGCCAGTGAATATTAAGTAATCATCAAAGTATATGTGTAATTGTTTATACT
CTTAGTAAAGGATGCTCCCTACAAGGTGGCTCTTTTCTTACTAAGCGCGTTCAGTTTCCAGCCAGCCGAA
AGAGGGATATCAGTATATAAGAAAGCCATTCGGGGGATGAAAAGCTGACAAGAGAATAACGAGGACCAGT
TTTTATTTGTTGTCTAGCAAGAATTATACACGCACACATACACGAGAGTCTACGATATCTTTAAATAACA
CATCAATAATCTGTCATAAAACATATGGTATCCAAGGGCGAAGAATTGTTCACCGGTGTGGTCCCAATCT
TGGTCGAGTTGGACGGTGACGTCAACGGTCACAAGTTCTCTGTTTCCGGTGAAGGTGAAGGAGATGCCAC
CTACGGTAAATTGACCTTGAAGTTGTTGTGCACCACCGGCAAGCTGCCAGTTCCATGGCCAACATTGGTC
ACCACTTTAGGTTATGGTTTACAATGTTTTGCTAGATATCCAGATCATATGAAACAACATGATTTCTTCA
AATCTGCTATGCCAGAAGGTTATGTTCAAGAAAGAACTATATTTTTCAAAGATGATGGTAATTATAAAAC
TAGAGCTGAAGTTAAATTTGAAGGAGATACTTTAGTTAATAGAATTGAATTGAAAGGTATTGATTTTAAA
GAAGATGGTAATATTTTAGGTCATAAATTAGAATATAATTATAATTCTCATAATGTTTATATTACAGCTG
ATAAACAAAAGAATGGTATTAAGGCTAATTTTAAAATTAGACATAATATTGAAGATGGTGGTGTTCAATT
AGCTGATCATTATCAACAAAATACTCCTATTGGTGACGGTCCAGTTTTATTACCTGATAATCATTATTTG
TCATATCAATCTAAATTGTCAAAAGATCCAAATGAAAAAAGAGATCATATGGTTTTGTTAGAATTTTTGA
CTGCAGCTGGTATTACTTTAGGTATGGATGAATTGTATAAAGGATCCTAACTCGAGATCGATACCGTCGA
CCTCGAGTCATGTAATTAGTTATGTCACGCTTACATTCACGCCCTCCTCCCACATCCGCTCTAACCGAAA
AGGAAGGAGTTAGACAACCTGAAGTCTAGGTCCCTATTTATTTTTTTTAATAGTTATGTTAGTATTAAGA
ACGTTATTTATATTTCAAATTTTTCTTTTTTTTCTGTACAAACGCGTGTACGCATGTAACATTATACTGA
AAACCTTGCTTGAGAAGGTTTTGGGACGCTCGGCTGCCAAACCAGATGTCAACACAGCTACAACGATAGC
TTCGAAACGTTTCTACTCCTCTTTTACTCTTCCAGATCTTCTCGGACTCCGCGCATCGCCGTACCACTTC
AAAACACCCAAGCACAGCATACTAAATTTCCCCTCTTTCTTCCTCTAGGGTGTCGTTAATTACCCGTACT
AAAGGTTTGGAAAAGAAAAAAGAGACCGCCTCGTTTCTTTTTCTTCGTCGAAAAAGGCAATAAAAATTTT
TATCACGTTTCTTTTTCTTGAAAATTCTTTTTTTGATTTTTTTCTCTTTCGATGACCTCCCATCGATATT
TAAGTTAATAAACGGCCTTCAATTTCCCAAGTTTCAGTCCCACTTTTCTTGCTCTACTACAACTTTTTTT
ACCTCTTGCTCATTAGAAAGAAAGCATAGCAATCTAATCTAAGTTTTCTAGAAAATATGGTTTCTAAAGG
TGAAGAATTATTCACTGGTGTTGTCCCAATTTTGGTTGAATTAGATGGTGATGTTAATGGTCACAAATTT
TCTGTCTCCGGTGAAGGTGAAGGTGATGCTACTTACGGTAAATTGACCTTAAAATTTATTTGTACTACTG
GTAAATTGCCAGTTCCATGGCCAACCTTAGTCACTACTTTATCTTGGGGTGTTCAATGTTTTGCAAGATA
CCCAGATCATATGAAACAACATGACTTTTTCAAGTCTGCCATGCCAGAAGGTTATGTTCAAGAAAGAACT
ATTTTTTTCAAAGATGACGGTAACTACAAGACCAGAGCTGAAGTCAAGTTTGAAGGTGATACCTTAGTTA
ATAGAATCGAATTAAAAGGTATTGATTTTAAAGAAGATGGTAACATTTTAGGTCACAAATTGGAATACAA
TTATTTCTCTGACAATGTTTACATCACTGCTGACAAACAAAAGAATGGTATCAAAGCTAACTTCAAAATT
AGACACAACATTGAAGATGGTGGTGTTCAATTAGCTGACCATTATCAACAAAATACTCCAATTGGTGATG
GTCCAGTCTTGTTACCAGACAACCATTACTTATCCACTCAATCTAAGTTATCCAAAGATCCAAACGAAAA
GAGGGACCACATGGTCTTGTTAGAATTTGTTACTGCTGCTGGTATTACCTTGGGTATGGATGAATTGTAC
AAAGGATCCTAAAGCCTAGGAAACAAACAAAGCTGTCACCGGAATAGGAGTCCGGTCTGATGAGTCCACT
TGCTGAGGATCCGACGGTTCCTCATGTGTTGACGAAGGACGAAACAGCAAAAAGAAAAATAAAAACTCGA
GCCTCGAGTGGCATCGATACCGTCGACCTCGAGTCATGTAATTAGTTATGTCACGCTTACATTCACGCCC
TCCTCCCACATCCGCTCTAACCGAAAAGGAAGGAGTTAGACAACCTGAAGTCTAGGTCCCTATTTATTTT
TTTTAATAGTTATGTTAGTATTAAGAACGTTATTTATATTTCAAATTTTTCTTTTTTTTCTGTACAAACG
CGTGTACGCATGTAACATTATACTGAAAACCTTGCTTGAGAAGGTTTTGGGACGCTCGGCTGGATGCACA
CACTGGCTTAAGATGACAACGATAGCTTCGAAACGTTTCTACTCCTCTTTTACTCTTCCAGATCTTCTCG
GACTCCGCGCATCGCCGTACCACTTCAAAACACCCAAGCACAGCATACTAAATTTCCCCTCTTTCTTCCT
CTAGGGTGTCGTTAATTACCCGTACTAAAGGTTTGGAAAAGAAAAAAGAGACCGCCTCGTTTCTTTTTCT
TCGTCGAAAAAGGCAATAAAAATTTTTATCACGTTTCTTTTTCTTGAAAATTCTTTTTTTGATTTTTTTC
TCTTTCGATGACCTCCCATCGATATTTAAGTTAATAAACGGCCTTCAATTTCCCAAGTTTCAGTCCCACT
TTTCTTGCTCTACTACAACTTTTTTTACCTCTTGCTCATTAGAAAGAAAGCATAGCAATCTAATCTAAGT
TTTCTAGAAAATATGGTGAGCAAGGGCGAGGAGGATAACATGGCCATCATCAAGGAGTTCATGCGCTTCA
AGGTGCACATGGAGGGCTCCGTGGACGGCCACGAGTTCGAGATCGAGGGCGAGGGCGAGGGCCGCCCCTA
CGAGGGCACCCAGACCGCCAAGCTGAAGGTGACCAAGGGTGGCCCCCTGCCCTTCGCCTGGGACATCCTG
TCCCCTCAGTTCATGTACGGCTCCAAGGCCTACGTGAAGCACCCCGCCGACATCCCCGACTACTTGAAGC
TGTCCTTCCCCGAGGGCTTCAAGTGGGAGCGCGTGATGAACTTCGAGGACGGCGGCGTGGTGACCGTGAC
CCAGGACTCCTCCCTGCAGGACGGCGAGTTCATCTACAAGGTGAAGCTGCGCGGCACCAACTTCCCCTCC
GACGGCCCCGTAATGCAGAAGAAGACTATGGGCTGGGAGGCCTCCTCCGAGCGGATGTACCCCGAGGACG
GCGCCCTGAAGGGCGAGATCAAGCAGAGGCTGAAGCTGAAGGACGGCGGCCACTACGACGCTGAGGTCAA
GACCACCTACAAGGCCAAGAAGCCCGTGCAGCTGCCCGGCGCCTACAACGTCAACATCAAGTTGGACATC
ACCTCCCACAACGAGGACTACACCATCGTGGAACAGTACGAACGCGCCGAGGGCCGCCACTCCACCGGCG
GCATGGACGAGCTGTACAAGTAAATCCTAACTCGAGGCGAATTTCTTATGATTTATGATTTTTATTATTA
AATAAGTTATAAAAAAAATAAGTGTATACAAATTTTAAAGTGACTCTTAGGTTTTAAAACGAAAATTCTT
ATTCTTGAGTAACTCTTTCCTGTAGGTCAGGTTGCTTTCTCAGGTATAGCATGAGGTCGCTCTTATTGAC
CACACCTCTACCGGCATGCCGAGCAAATGCCTGCAAATCGCTCCCCATTTCGCTGAGCAGTTACAGAGAT
GTTACGAACCACTAGTGCACTGCAGTACATAACCCCTAGGTCTTCCTGAGAGTGACGAAGGCTAAGGTCA
CTTCTTCGTTTCCTTTATTGGGGTTTCCGTGTAGCCTTCCCCTGAATAGTGTGGGACGTTTTATGAGAAG
CCGTAAGAAATAGCCGAGCGGCCGCGTGTTACAACCAATTAACCAATTCTGATTAGAAAAACTCATCGAG
CATCAAATGAAACTGCAATTTATTCATATCAGGATTATCAATACCATATTTTTGAAAAAGCCGTTTCTGT
AATGAAGGAGAAAACTCACCGAGGCAGTTCCATAGGATGGCAAGATCCTGGTATCGGTCTGCGATTCCGA
CTCGTCCAACATCAATACAACCTATTAATTTCCCCTCGTCAAAAATAAGGTTATCAAGTGAGAAATCACC
ATGAGTGACGACTGAATCCGGTGAGAATGGCAAAAGCTTATGCATTTCTTTCCAGACTTGTTCAACAGGC
CAGCCATTACGCTCGTCATCAAAATCACTCGCATCAACCAAACCGTTATTCATTCGTGATTGCGCCTGAG
CGAGGCGAAATACGCGATCGCTGTTAAAAGGACAATTACAAACAGGAATCGAATGCAACCGGCGCAGGAA
CACTGCCAGCGCATCAACAATATTTTCACCTGAATCAGGATATTCTTCTAATACCTGGAATGCTGTTTTC
CCGGGGATCGCAGTGGTGAGTAACCATGCATCATCAGGAGTACGGATAAAATGCTTGATGGTCGGAAGAG
GCATAAATTCCGTCAGCCAGTTTAGTCTGACCATCTCATCTGTAACATCATTGGCAACGCTACCTTTGCC
ATGTTTCAGAAACAACTCTGGCGCATCGGGCTTCCCATACAATCGATAGATTGTCGCACCTGATTGCCCG
ACATTATCGCGAGCCCATTTATACCCATATAAATCAGCATCCATGTTGGAATTTAATCGCGGCCTGGAGC
AAGACGTTTCCCGTTGAATATGGCTCATAACACCCCTTGTATTACTGTTTATGTAAGCAGACAGTTTTAT
TGTTCATGATGATATATTTTTATCTTGTGCAATGTAACATCAGAGATTTTGAGACACAACGTGGCTTTGT
TGAATAAATCGAACTTTTGCTGAGTTGAAGGATCAGTCATGACCAAAATCCCTTAACGTGAGTTTTCGTT
CCACTGAGCGTCAGACCCCGTAGAAAAGATCAAAGGATCTTCTTGAGATCCTTTTTTTCTGCGCGTAATC
TGCTGCTTGCAAACAAAAAAACCACCGCTACCAGCGGTGGTTTGTTTGCCGGATCAAGAGCTACCAACTC
TTTTTCCGAAGGTAACTGGCTTCAGCAGAGCGCAGATACCAAATACTGTTCTTCTAGTGTAGCCGTAGTT
AGGCCACCACTTCAAGAACTCTGTAGCACCGCCTACATACCTCGCTCTGCTAATCCTGTTACCAGTGGCT
GCTGCCAGTGGCGATAAGTCGTGTCTTACCGGGTTGGACTCAAGACGATAGTTACCGGATAAGGCGCAGC
GGTCGGGCTGAACGGGGGGTTCGTGCACACAGCCCAGCTTGGAGCGAACGACCTACACCGAACTGAGATA
CCTACAGCGTGAGCTATGAGAAAGCGCCACGCTTCCCGAAGGGAGAAAGGCGGACAGGTATCCGGTAAGC
GGCAGGGTCGGAACAGGAGAGCGCACGAGGGAGCTTCCAGGGGGAAACGCCTGGTATCTTTATAGTCCTG
TCGGGTTTCGCCACCTCTGACTTGAGCGTCGATTTTTGTGATGCTCGTCAGGGGGGCGGAGCCTATGGAA
AAACGCCAGCAACGCGGCCTTTTTACGGTTCCTGGCCTTTTGCTGGCCTTTTGCTCACATGTTCTTTCCT
GCGTTATCCCCTGATTCTGTGGATAACCGTGCGGCCGCCAATGTCAAAAGATCCTCTCATACCATATTAA
GTAAATTGCCTCCATTTCTTTTTCCTCGGGCAGAGAAACTCGCAGGCAACTTGCTCTCGAAGTGGTCACG
TG
